>Addgene plasmid #85866 | AB.pCCL.sin.cPPT.GFP.miR-17-3p.sensor.PGK.dNGFR.WPRE | addgene full sequence | sequence record 170015 | Addgene NGS Result
ATGGTGAGCAAGGGCGAGGAGCTGTTCACCGGGGTGGTGCCCATCCTGGTCGAGCTGGACGGCGACGTAA
ACGGCCACAAGTTCAGCGTGTCCGGCGAGGGCGAGGGCGATGCCACCTACGGCAAGCTGACCCTGAAGTT
CATCTGCACCACCGGCAAGCTGCCCGTGCCCTGGCCCACCCTCGTGACCACCCTGACCTACGGCGTGCAG
TGCTTCAGCCGCTACCCCGACCACATGAAGCAGCACGACTTCTTCAAGTCCGCCATGCCCGAAGGCTACG
TCCAGGAGCGCACCATCTTCTTCAAGGACGACGGCAACTACAAGACCCGCGCCGAGGTGAAGTTCGAGGG
CGACACCCTGGTGAACCGCATCGAGCTGAAGGGCATCGACTTCAAGGAGGACGGCAACATCCTGGGGCAC
AAGCTGGAGTACAACTACAACAGCCACAACGTCTATATCATGGCCGACAAGCAGAAGAACGGCATCAAGG
TGAACTTCAAGATCCGCCACAACATCGAGGACGGCAGCGTGCAGCTCGCCGACCACTACCAGCAGAACAC
CCCCATCGGCGACGGCCCCGTGCTGCTGCCCGACAACCACTACCTGAGCACCCAGTCCGCCCTGAGCAAA
GACCCCAACGAGAAGCGCGATCACATGGTCCTGCTGGAGTTCGTGACCGCCGCCGGGATCACTCTCGGCA
TGGACGAGCTGTACAAGTAAAGCGGCCGCGTCGAGAGATGGGGGAGGCTAACTGAGCTAGCCGACCTTAA
CTGGGGAGTACTGGTCGACGTAGCCTACAAGTGCCTTCACTGCAGTCTACAAGTGCCTTCACTGCAGTCT
ACAAGTGCCTTCACTGCAGTCTACAAGTGCCTTCACTGCAGTCTACAAGTGCCTTCACTGCAGTCTACAA
GTGCCTTCACTGCAGTACCGGTACTAGCTTAGTCATGCACCGGGCTGCAGGAATTCGATGACAGGCGCAG
CTTCCGAGGGATTTGAGATCCAGACATGATAAGATACATTGATGAGTTTGGACAAACCAAAACTAGAATG
CAGTGAAAAAAATGCCTTATTTGTGAAATTTGTGATGCTATTGCCTTATTTGTAACCATTATAAGCTGCA
ATAAACAAGTTAACAACAACAATTGCATTCATTTTATGTTTCAGGTTCAGGGGGAGGTGTGGGAGGTTTT
TTAAAGCAAGTAAAACCTCTACAAATGTGGTATGGCTGATTATGATCAGATCTCTCGAGGCTAGTCTCGT
GATCGATAAAATTTTGAATTTTTGTAATTTGTTTTTGTAATTCTTTAGTTTGTATGTCTGTTGCTATTAT
GTCTACTATTCTTTCCCCTGCACTGTACCCCCCAATCCCCCCTTTTCTTTTAAAAGTTAACCGATACCGT
CGAGATCCGTTCACTAATCGAATGGATCTGTCTCTGTCTCTCTCTCCACCTTCTTCTTCTATTCCTTCGG
GCCTGTCGGGTCCCCTCGGGGTTGGGAGGTGGGTCTGAAACGATAATGGTGAATATCCCTGCCTAACTCT
ATTCACTATAGAAAGTACAGCAAAAACTATTCTTAAACCTACCAAGCCTCCTACTATCATTATGAATAAT
TTTATATACCACAGCCAATTTGTTATGTTAAACCAATTCCACAAACTTGCCCATTTATCTAATTCCAATA
ATTCTTGTTCATTCTTTTCTTGCTGGTTTTGCGATTCTTCAATTAAGGAGTGTATTAAGCTTGTGTAATT
GTTAATTTCTCTGTCCCACTCCATCCAGGTCGTGTGATTCCAAATCTGTTCCAGAGATTTATTACTCCAA
CTAGCATTCCAAGGCACAGCAGTGGTGCAAATGAGTTTTCCAGAGCAACCCCAAATCCCCAGGAGCTGTT
GATCCTTTAGGTATCTTTCCACAGCCAGGATTCTTGCCTGGAGCTGCTTGATGCCCCAGACTGTGAGTTG
CAACAGATGCTGTTGCGCCTCAATAGCCCTCAGCAAATTGTTCTGCTGCTGCACTATACCAGACAATAAT
TGTCTGGCCTGTACCGTCAGCGTCATTGACGCTGCGCCCATAGTGCTTCCTGCTGCTCCCAAGAACCCAA
GGAACAAAGCTCCTATTCCCACTGCTCTTTTTTCTCTCTGCACCACTCTTCTCTTTGCCTTGGTGGGTGC
TACTCCTAATGGTTCAATTTTTACTACTTTATATTTATATAATTCACTTCTCCAATTGTCCCTCATATCT
CCTCCTCCAGGTCTGAAGATCAGCGGCCGCTTGCTGTGCGGTGGTCTTACTTTTGTTTTGCTCTTCCTCT
ATCTTGTCTAAAGCTTCCTTGGTGTCTTTTATCTCTATCCTTTGATGCACACAATAGAGGGTTGCTACTG
TATTATATAATGATCTAAGTTCTTCTGATCCTGTCTGAAGGGATGGTTGTAGCTGTCCCAGTATTTGTCT
ACAGCCTTCTGATGTTTCTAACAGGCCAGGATTAACTGCGAATCGTTCTAGCTCCCTGCTTGCCCATACT
ATATGTTTTAATTTATATTTTTTCTTTCCCCCTGGCCTTAACCGAATTTTTTCCCATCGCGATCTAATTC
TCCCCCGCTTAATACTGACGCTCTCGCACCCATCTCTCTCCTTCTAGCCTCCGCTAGTCAAAATTTTTGG
CGTACTCACCAGTCGCCGCCCCTCGCCTCTTGCCGTGCGCGCTTCAGCAAGCCGAGTCCTGCGTCGAGAG
AGCTCCTCTGGTTTCCCTTTCGCTTTCAAGTCCCTGTTCGGGCGCCACTGCTAGAGATTTTCCACACTGA
CTAAAAGGGTCTGAGGGATCTCTAGTTACCAGAGTCACACAACAGACGGGCACACACTACTTGAAGCACT
CAAGGCAAGCTTTATTGAGGCTTAAGCAGTGGGTTCCCTAGTTAGCCAGAGAGCTCCCAGGCTCAGATCT
GGTCTAACCAGAGAGACCCCGGTTCACTAAACGAGCTCTGCTTATATAGACCTCCCACCGTACACGCCTA
CCGCCCATTTGCGTCAATGGGGCGGAGTTGTTACGACATTTTGGAAAGTCCCGTTGATTTTGGTGCCAAA
ACAAACTCCCATTGACGTCAATGGGGTGGAGACTTGGAAATCCCCGTGAGTCAAACCGCTATCCACGCCC
ATTGATGTACTGCCAAAACCGCATCACCATGGTAATAGCGATGACTAATACGTAGATGTACTGCCAAGTA
GGAAAGTCCCATAAGGTCATGTACTGGGCATAATGCCAGGCGGGCCATTTACCGTCATTGACGTCAATAG
GGGGCGTACTTGGCATATGATACACTTGATGTACTGCCAAGTGGGCAGTTTACCGTAAATACTCCACCCA
TTGACGTCAATGGAAAGTCCCTATTGGCGTTACTATGGGAACATACGTCATTATTGACGTCAATGGGCGG
GGGTCGTTGGGCGGTCAGCCAGGCGGGCCATTTACCGTAAGTTATGTAACGCGGAACTCCATATATGGGC
TATGAACTAATGACCCCGTAATTGATTACTATTAATAACTAGTCAATAATCAATGTCAACATGGCGGTAA
TGTTGGACATGAGCCAATATAAATGTACATATTATGATATGGATACAACGTATGCAATGGCCAAGCTTGC
AGCTCCAGCTTTTGTTCCCTTTAGTGAGGGTTAATTGCGCGCTTGGCGTAATCATGGTCATAGCTGTTTC
CTGTGTGAAATTGTTATCCGCTCACAATTCCACACAACATACGAGCCGGAAGCATAAAGTGTAAAGCCTG
GGGTGCCTAATGAGTGAGCTAACTCACATTAATTGCGTTGCGCTCACTGCCCGCTTTCCAGTCGGGAAAC
CTGTCGTGCCAGCTGCATTAATGAATCGGCCAACGCGCGGGGAGAGGCGGTTTGCGTATTGGGCGCTCTT
CCGCTTCCTCGCTCACTGACTCGCTGCGCTCGGTCGTTCGGCTGCGGCGAGCGGTATCAGCTCACTCAAA
GGCGGTAATACGGTTATCCACAGAATCAGGGGATAACGCAGGAAAGAACATGTGAGCAAAAGGCCAGCAA
AAGGCCAGGAACCGTAAAAAGGCCGCGTTGCTGGCGTTTTTCCATAGGCTCCGCCCCCCTGACGAGCATC
ACAAAAATCGACGCTCAAGTCAGAGGTGGCGAAACCCGACAGGACTATAAAGATACCAGGCGTTTCCCCC
TGGAAGCTCCCTCGTGCGCTCTCCTGTTCCGACCCTGCCGCTTACCGGATACCTGTCCGCCTTTCTCCCT
TCGGGAAGCGTGGCGCTTTCTCATAGCTCACGCTGTAGGTATCTCAGTTCGGTGTAGGTCGTTCGCTCCA
AGCTGGGCTGTGTGCACGAACCCCCCGTTCAGCCCGACCGCTGCGCCTTATCCGGTAACTATCGTCTTGA
GTCCAACCCGGTAAGACACGACTTATCGCCACTGGCAGCAGCCACTGGTAACAGGATTAGCAGAGCGAGG
TATGTAGGCGGTGCTACAGAGTTCTTGAAGTGGTGGCCTAACTACGGCTACACTAGAAGAACAGTATTTG
GTATCTGCGCTCTGCTGAAGCCAGTTACCTTCGGAAAAAGAGTTGGTAGCTCTTGATCCGGCAAACAAAC
CACCGCTGGTAGCGGTGGTTTTTTTGTTTGCAAGCAGCAGATTACGCGCAGAAAAAAAGGATCTCAAGAA
GATCCTTTGATCTTTTCTACGGGGTCTGACGCTCAGTGGAACGAAAACTCACGTTAAGGGATTTTGGTCA
TGAGATTATCAAAAAGGATCTTCACCTAGATCCTTTTAAATTAAAAATGAAGTTTTAAATCAATCTAAAG
TATATATGAGTAAACTTGGTCTGACAGTTACCAATGCTTAATCAGTGAGGCACCTATCTCAGCGATCTGT
CTATTTCGTTCATCCATAGTTGCCTGACTCCCCGTCGTGTAGATAACTACGATACGGGAGGGCTTACCAT
CTGGCCCCAGTGCTGCAATGATACCGCGAGACCCACGCTCACCGGCTCCAGATTTATCAGCAATAAACCA
GCCAGCCGGAAGGGCCGAGCGCAGAAGTGGTCCTGCAACTTTATCCGCCTCCATCCAGTCTATTAATTGT
TGCCGGGAAGCTAGAGTAAGTAGTTCGCCAGTTAATAGTTTGCGCAACGTTGTTGCCATTGCTACAGGCA
TCGTGGTGTCACGCTCGTCGTTTGGTATGGCTTCATTCAGCTCCGGTTCCCAACGATCAAGGCGAGTTAC
ATGATCCCCCATGTTGTGCAAAAAAGCGGTTAGCTCCTTCGGTCCTCCGATCGTTGTCAGAAGTAAGTTG
GCCGCAGTGTTATCACTCATGGTTATGGCAGCACTGCATAATTCTCTTACTGTCATGCCATCCGTAAGAT
GCTTTTCTGTGACTGGTGAGTACTCAACCAAGTCATTCTGAGAATAGTGTATGCGGCGACCGAGTTGCTC
TTGCCCGGCGTCAATACGGGATAATACCGCGCCACATAGCAGAACTTTAAAAGTGCTCATCATTGGAAAA
CGTTCTTCGGGGCGAAAACTCTCAAGGATCTTACCGCTGTTGAGATCCAGTTCGATGTAACCCACTCGTG
CACCCAACTGATCTTCAGCATCTTTTACTTTCACCAGCGTTTCTGGGTGAGCAAAAACAGGAAGGCAAAA
TGCCGCAAAAAAGGGAATAAGGGCGACACGGAAATGTTGAATACTCATACTCTTCCTTTTTCAATATTAT
TGAAGCATTTATCAGGGTTATTGTCTCATGAGCGGATACATATTTGAATGTATTTAGAAAAATAAACAAA
TAGGGGTTCCGCGCACATTTCCCCGAAAAGTGCCACCTAAATTGTAAGCGTTAATATTTTGTTAAAATTC
GCGTTAAATTTTTGTTAAATCAGCTCATTTTTTAACCAATAGGCCGAAATCGGCAAAATCCCTTATAAAT
CAAAAGAATAGACCGAGATAGGGT
[37 nt withheld, positions 5975-6011]
AAAGAACGTGGACTCCAACGTCAAAGG
[49 nt withheld, positions 6039-6087]
T
[91 nt withheld, positions 6089-6179]
G
[124 nt withheld, positions 6181-6304]
CCCATTCGCCATTCAGGCTGCGCAACTGTTGGGAAGGGCGATCGGTGCGGGCCTCTTCGCTATTACGCCA
GCTGGCGAAAGGGGGATGTGCTGCAAGGCGATTAAGTTGGGTAACGCCAGGGTTTTCCCAGTCACGACGT
TGTAAAACGACGGCCAGTGAGCGCGCGTAATACGACTCACTATAGGGCGAATTGGGTACGTCCCTAGGCC
TCCAAAAAAGCCTCCTCACTACTTCTGGAATAGCTCAGAGGCCGAGGCGGCCTCGGCCTCTGCATAAATA
AAAAAAATTAGTCAGCCATGGGGCGGAGAATGGGCGGAACTGGGCGGAGTTAGGGGCGGGATGGGCGGAG
TTAGGGGCGGGATAGCTAGAGCCAGACATGATAAGATACATTGATGAGTTTGGACAAACCACAACTAGAA
TGCAGTGAAAAAAATGCTTTATTTGTGAAATTTGTGATGCTATTGCTTTATTTGTAACCATTATAAGCTG
CAATAAACAAGTTCCTCTCACTCTCTGATATTCATTTCTTTGCAAGTTATAAATACTGAATAATAAGATG
ACATGAACTACTACTGCTAGAGATTTTCCACACTGACTAAAAGGGTCTGAGGGATCTCTAGTTACCAGAG
TCACACAACAGACGGGCACACACTACTTGAAGCACTCAAGGCAAGCTTTATTGAGGCTTAAGCAGTGGGT
TCCCTAGTTAGCCAGAGAGCTCCCAGGCTCAGATCTGGTCTAACCAGAGAGACCCAGTACAAGCAAAAAG
CAGATCTTGTCTTCGTTGGGAGTGAATTAGCCCTTCCAGTCCCCCCTTTTCTTTTAAAAAGTGGCTAAGA
TCTACAGCTGCCTTGTAAGTCATTGGTCTTAAAGGTACCGAGCTCGAATTCCAGGCGGGGAGGCGGCCCA
AAGGGAGATCCGACTCGTCTGAGGGCGAAGGCGAAGACGCGGAAGAGGCCGCAGAGCCGGCAGCAGGCCG
CGGGAAGGAAGGTCCGCTGGATTGAGGGCCGAAGGGACGTAGCAGAAGGACGTCCCGCGCAGAATCCAGG
TGGCAACACAGGCGAGCAGCCATGGAAAGGACGTCAGCTTCCCCGACAACACCACGGAATTGTCAGTGCC
CAACAGCCGAGCCCCTGTCCAGCAGCGGGCAAGGCAGGCGGCGATGAGTTCCGCCGTGGCAATAGGGAGG
GGGAAAGCGAAAGTCCCGGAAAGGAGCTGACAGGTGGTGGCAATGCCCCAACCAGTGGGGGTTGCGTCAG
CAAACACAGTGCACACCACGCCACGTTGCCTGACAACGGGCCACAACTCCTCATAAAGAGACAGCAACCA
GGATTTATACAAGGAGGAGAAAATGAAAGCCATACGGGAAGCAATAGCATGATACAAAGGCATTAAAGCA
GCGTATCCACATAGCGTAAAAGGAGCAACATAGTTAAGAATACCAGTCAATCTTTCACAAATTTTGTAAT
CCAGAGGTTGATTGTCGACTCTAGACTCGACTCTAGAGGATCCCCCTGTTCCACCTCTTGAAGGCTATGT
AGGCCACAAGGCCCACAACCACAGCAGCCAGGATGGAGCAATAGACAGGGATGAGGTTGTCGGTGGTGCC
TCGGGTCACCACGGGCTGGGAGCTGCCCATCACTGTGGTCACCACACCTGCCACCGTGCTGGCTATGAGG
TCTTGTTCTGGAGGTGCCTCAGGCTCCTGGGTGCTGGGGGCTGTGCTGTCCGAGCCCTCTGGGGGTGTGG
ACCGTGTAATCCAACGGCCAGGGATCTCCTCGCACTCGGCGTCGGCCCAGCGTGTGCACTCGCGGAGCTG
GCGCTCGGTGTCCTCGCACACGGTGCAGGGCAGGCACGGGTCCACGTGGTTGGCCTCGTCGGAATACGTG
CCGTCGGGGCACTCCTCGCACACGGTGTTCTGCTTGTCCTGGCAGGAGAACACGAGGCCCGAGCCCGCCT
CGCACACGCGGCACGCCTCGCAGCGCCCAGTCGTCTCATCCTGGTAGTAGCCGTAGGCGCAGCGGCACAC
GGCGTCGTCGGCCTCCACGCACGGCGCCGACATGCTCTGGAGCCCCACGCACTCGGTGCACGGCTTGCAC
GGCTCGGTCGCGCTCACCACGTCGGAGAACGTCACGCTGTCCAGGCAGGGCTCACACACGGTCTGGTTGG
CTCCACAAGGCTGGGCCACACCCTCGCCCAGGTTGCAGGCTTTGCAGCACTCACCGCTGTGTGTGTACAG
GCCTGTGGGGCATGCCTCCTTGGCACCTCCAAGGGACACCCCCAGAAGCAGCAACAGCAGCAGGCGCGGC
CCGTCCATGGCGCGGCCGGTGGCACCTGCCCCCATCGCCCGCCTCCCGCGGCAGCGCTCGACTTCCAGCT
CGGTCCGCTTTGCGGACTGATGGGGCTGCGCTGCGCTGCGCTCCAGCGCCCCCCCTGCCCGCCGGAGCTG
GCCGCGGCCCGAATTCCTGCAGCCCGGGGGATCCCCCTGGGGAGAGAGGTCGGTGATTCGGTCAACGAGG
GAGCCGACTGCCGACGTGCGCTCCGGAGGCTTGCAGAATGCGGAACACCGCGCGGGCAGGAACAGGGCCC
ACACTACCGCCCCACACCCCGCCTCCCGCACCGCCCCTTCCCGGCCGCTGCTCTCGGCGCGCCCTGCTGA
GCAGCCGCTATTGGCCACAGCCCATCGCGGTCGGCGCGCTGCCATTGCTCCCTGGCGCTGTCCGTCTGCG
AGGGTACTAGTGAGACGTGCGGCTTCCGTTTGTCACGTCCGGCACGCCGCGAACCGCAAGGAACCTTCCC
GACTTAGGGGCGGAGCAGGAAGCGTCGCCGGGGGGCCCACAAGGGTAGCGGCGAAGATCCGGGTGACGCT
GCGAACGGACGTGAAGAATGTGCGAGACCCAGGGTCGGCGCCGCTGCGTTTCCCGGAACCACGCCCAGAG
CAGCCGCGTCCCTGCGCAAACCCAGGGCTGCCTTGGAAAAGGCGCAACCCCAACCCCGTGGAATTCGATA
TCAAGCTTCTCGAGGGTAGGCGTGTACGGTGGGAGGCCTATATAAGCAGAGCTCGTTTAGTGAACCGTCA
GATCGCCTGGAGACGCCATCCACGCTGTTTTGACCTCCATAGAAGACACCGGGACCGATCCAGCCTCCGC
GGAATTCACC
Features (pLannotate 1.2.2; 34 found; start..end, strand, type, name):
      1..720     +  CDS            EGFP: the original enhanced GFP (Yang et al., 1996) mammalian codon-optimized
    950..969     +  misc_feature   MCS (fragment): pBluescript multiple cloning site
    997..1131    -  polyA_signal   SV40 poly(A) signal: SV40 polyadenylation signal
   1154..1238    -  CDS            large T antigen (fragment): large T antigen from SV40 (simian virus 40)
   1268..1385    -  misc_feature   cPPT/CTS: central polypurine tract and central termination sequence of HIV-1
   1404..1504    -  CDS            Rev (fragment): human immunodeficiency virus 1 (HIV-1) Rev protein; rev; enhances nuclear export of unspliced and incompletely spliced viral mRNAs
   1881..2114    -  misc_feature   RRE: The Rev response element (RRE) of HIV-1 allows for Rev-dependent mRNA export from the nucleus to the cytoplasm.
   2260..2623    -  CDS            HIV-1 gag (fragment): gag protein from human immunodeficiency virus 1; gag
   2607..2732    -  misc_feature   HIV-1 Ψ: packaging signal of human immunodeficiency virus type 1
   2779..2959    -  LTR            5' LTR (truncated): truncated 5' long terminal repeat (LTR) from HIV-1
   2974..3177    -  promoter       CMV promoter: human cytomegalovirus (CMV) immediate early promoter
   3178..3557    -  enhancer       CMV enhancer: human cytomegalovirus immediate early enhancer
   3658..3676    -  promoter       T3 promoter: promoter for bacteriophage T3 RNA polymerase
   3721..3737    -  protein_bind   lac operator: The lac repressor binds to the lac operator to inhibit transcription in E. coli. This inhibition can be relieved by adding lactose or isopropyl-β-D-thiogalactopyranoside (IPTG). lac repressor encoded by lacI
   3745..3775    -  promoter       lac promoter: promoter for the E. coli lac operon
   3790..3811    -  protein_bind   CAP binding site: CAP binding activates transcription in the presence of cAMP. E. coli catabolite activator protein
   3824..3916    -  CDS            lacI (fragment): lac repressor; lacI; The lac repressor binds to the lac operator to inhibit transcription in E. coli. This inhibition can be relieved by adding lactose or isopropyl-β-D-thiogalactopyranoside (IPTG).
   4099..4687    -  rep_origin     ori: high-copy-number ColE1/pMB1/pBR322/pUC origin of replication
   4858..5718    -  CDS            AmpR: β-lactamase; bla; confers resistance to ampicillin, carbenicillin, and related antibiotics
   5719..5823    -  promoter       AmpR promoter: bla
   5876..6304    -  rep_origin     f1 ori (sequence partly withheld): f1 bacteriophage origin of replication; arrow indicates direction of (+) strand synthesis
   6309..6464    -  CDS            lacZα (fragment): LacZα fragment of β-galactosidase; lacZ fragment
   6472..6490    +  promoter       T7 promoter: promoter for bacteriophage T7 RNA polymerase
   6511..6646    -  rep_origin     SV40 ori: SV40 origin of replication
   6686..6807    -  polyA_signal   SV40 poly(A) signal: SV40 polyadenylation signal
   6879..7112    -  LTR            3' LTR (ΔU3): self-inactivating 3' long terminal repeat (LTR) from HIV-1
   7114..7182    -  CDS            nef (fragment): NEF_HV1Z2 - Experimental evidence at protein level: Swiss-Prot protein existence level 1. Extracellular Nef protein targets CD4(+) T-lymphocytes for apoptosis by interacting with CXCR4 surface receptors. From Human immunodeficiency virus type 1 group M subtype D (isolate Z2/CDC-Z34) (HIV-1).
   7199..7787    -  misc_feature   WPRE: woodchuck hepatitis virus posttranscriptional regulatory element
   7801..7819    -  misc_feature   MCS (fragment): pUC18/19 multiple cloning site
   7822..8649    -  CDS            NGFR (fragment): TNR16_HUMAN - Also known as TNFRSF16. Experimental evidence at protein level: Swiss-Prot protein existence level 1. Low affinity receptor which can bind to NGF, BDNF, NTF3, and NTF4. Forms a heterodimeric receptor with SORCS2 that binds the precursor forms of NGF, BDNF and NTF3 with high affinity, and has much lower affinity for mature NGF and BDNF (PubMed:24908487). Plays an important role in differentiation and survival of specific neuronal populations during development (By similarity). Can mediate cell survival as well as cell death of neural cells. Plays a role in the inactivation of RHOA
   8764..8788    -  misc_feature   MCS (fragment): pBluescript multiple cloning site
   8791..9301    -  promoter       hPGK promoter: human phosphoglycerate kinase 1 promoter
   9304..9327    +  misc_feature   MCS (fragment): pBluescript multiple cloning site
   9329..9367    +  promoter       minimal CMV promoter: human cytomegalovirus (CMV) immediate early promoter
