[The description below was written by a language model from this plasmid's Addgene catalogue record and pLannotate feature annotations shown in this document.]
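Description:
AB.pCCL.sin.cPPT.GFP.miR-17-3p.sensor.PGK.dNGFR.WPRE is a self-inactivating, third-generation-style HIV-1 lentiviral transfer plasmid that reports the activity of human miR-17-3p. It is propagated in E. coli through a high-copy ColE1/pUC origin with ampicillin resistance (AmpR), and the backbone also carries f1 and SV40 origins. Genomic RNA is transcribed from a chimeric CMV enhancer/promoter fused to a truncated 5' LTR. The vector also contains the Ψ packaging signal with a gag fragment, the RRE, cPPT/CTS, WPRE and a ΔU3 3' LTR followed by an SV40 poly(A) signal.

The payload is a bidirectional two-reporter cassette. The human PGK promoter drives a truncated NGFR (dNGFR), a cell-surface marker, in the sense orientation of the viral genome upstream of the WPRE. A minimal CMV promoter abuts the PGK promoter in the opposite orientation and faces EGFP, whose transcript ends at its own antisense SV40 poly(A) signal. The catalogue lists only PGK as the promoter. The 171 bp miR-17-3p sensor insert, cloned between NheI and AgeI, is not annotated in the feature table. The unannotated interval between the end of EGFP and its poly(A) signal is the likely location, which would place the microRNA target sequences in the GFP 3' UTR, though the record does not state this.

In such a design, active miR-17-3p suppresses GFP while dNGFR is unaffected. dNGFR therefore serves as an internal reference for transduction and expression level, and the GFP-to-NGFR ratio reads out microRNA activity in transduced cells. The sequenced record (9,464 nt) is slightly shorter than the stated total size of 9,480 bp. The plasmid belongs to a set of microRNA sensor and decoy vectors built for high-throughput assessment of microRNA activity.
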