Addgene plasmid #85866: AB.pCCL.sin.cPPT.GFP.miR-17-3p.sensor.PGK.dNGFR.WPRE
Purpose: Sensor Plasmid
Depositing lab: Brian Brown. Depositing organization: Icahn School of Medicine at Mount Sinai. Publication: High-throughput assessment of microRNA activity and function using microRNA sensor and decoy libraries. Mullokandov G, Baccarini A, Ruzo A, Jayaprakash AD, Tung N, Israelow B, Evans MJ, Sachidanandam R, Brown BD. Nat Methods. 2012 Jul 1;9(8):840-6. doi: 10.1038/nmeth.2078. PubMed 22751203.
Backbone
  Vector backbone: AB.pCCL.sin.cPPT.GFP.PGK.dNGFR.WPRE
  Backbone size w/o insert (bp): 9309
  Total vector size (bp): 9480
  Vector type: Lentiviral
  Selectable markers: eGFP, NGFR
Growth in bacteria
  Bacterial resistance: Ampicillin, 100 μg/mL
  Growth temperature: 37°C
  Growth strain: NEB Stable
  Copy number: High Copy
Gene/Insert
  Gene/Insert name: miR-17-3p Sensor
  Species: H. sapiens (human)
  Insert size (bp): 171
  Entrez Gene: MIR17 (a.k.a. MIR17-5p, MIR91, MIRN17, MIRN91, hsa-mir-17, miR-17, miR17-3p, miRNA17, miRNA91)
  Promoter: PGK
  Cloning method: Restriction Enzyme; 5′ cloning site NheI (not destroyed); 3′ cloning site AgeI (not destroyed)
  Sequencing primers: 5′ AACAGACATACAAACTAAAG
Terms and licenses: Academic/Nonprofit Terms; Industry Terms: Not Available to Industry
How to cite: AB.pCCL.sin.cPPT.GFP.miR-17-3p.sensor.PGK.dNGFR.WPRE was a gift from Brian Brown (Addgene plasmid # 85866 ; http://n2t.net/addgene:85866 ; RRID:Addgene_85866)
