>Addgene plasmid #85866 | AB.pCCL.sin.cPPT.GFP.miR-17-3p.sensor.PGK.dNGFR.WPRE | depositor partial sequence | sequence record 167182 | AB.pCCL.sin.cPPT.GFP.miR-17-3p.sensor.PGK.dNGFR.WPRE sequence 836 bps
TTTTATCGATCACGAGACTAGCCTCGAGAGATCTGATCATAATCAGCCATACCACATTTGTAGAGGTTTT
ACTTGCTTTAAAAAACCTCCCACACCTCCCCCTGAACCTGAAACATAAAATGAATGCAATTGTTGTTGTT
AACTTGTTTATTGCAGCTTATAATGGTTACAAATAAGGCAATAGCATCACAAATTTCACAAATAAGGCAT
TTTTTTCACTGCATTCTAGTTTTGGTTTGTCCAAACTCATCAATGTATCTTATCATGTCTGGATCTCAAA
TCCCTCGGAAGCTGCGCCTGTCATCGAATTCCTGCAGCCCGGTGCATGACTAAGCTAGTACCGGTACTGC
AGTGAAGGCACTTGTAGACTGCAGTGAAGGCACTTGTAGACTGCAGTGAAGGCACTTGTAGACTGCAGTG
AAGGCACTTGTAGACTGCAGTGAAGGCACTTGTAGACTGCAGTGAAGGCACTTGTAGGCTACGTCGACCA
GTACTCCCCAGTTAAGGTCGGCTAGCTCAGTTAGCCTCCCCCATCTCTCGACGCGGCCGCTTTACTTGTA
CAGCTCGTCCATGCCGAGAGTGATCCCGGCGGCGGTCACGAACTCCAGCAGGACCATGTGATCGCGCTTC
TCGTTGGGGTCTTTGCTCAGGGCGGACTGGGTGCTCAGGTAGTGGTTGTCGGGCAGCAGCACGGGGCCGT
CGCCGATGGGGGTGTTCTGCTGGTAGTGGTCGGCGAGCTGCACGCTGCCGTCCTCGATGTTGTGGCGGAT
CTTGAAGTTCACCTTGATGCCGTTCTTCTGCTTGTCGGCCATGATATAGACGTTGTGGCTGTTGTA
